>Addgene plasmid #77531 | ATM gRNA (BRDN0001149033) | addgene full sequence | sequence record 187940 | Addgene Assembled Sequence
CCCGGGTGCAAAGATGGATAAAGTTTTAAACAGAGAGGAATCTTTGCAGCTAATGGACCTTCTAGGTCTT
GAAAGGAGTGGGAATTGGCTCCGGTGCCCGTCAGTGGGCAGAGCGCACATCGCCCACAGTCCCCGAGAAG
TTGGGGGGAGGGGTCGGCAATTGATCCGGTGCCTAGAGAAGGTGGCGCGGGGTAAACTGGGAAAGTGATG
TCGTGTACTGGCTCCGCCTTTTTCCCGAGGGTGGGGGAGAACCGTATATAAGTGCAGTAGTCGCCGTGAA
CGTTCTTTTTCGCAACGGGTTTGCCGCCAGAACACAGGTAAGTGCCGTGTGTGGTTCCCGCGGGCCTGGC
CTCTTTACGGGTTATGGCCCTTGCGTGCCTTGAATTACTTCCACCTGGCTGCAGTACGTGATTCTTGATC
CCGAGCTTCGGGTTGGAAGTGGGTGGGAGAGTTCGAGGCCTTGCGCTTAAGGAGCCCCTTCGCCTCGTGC
TTGAGTTGAGGCCTGGCCTGGGCGCTGGGGCCGCCGCGTGCGAATCTGGTGGCACCTTCGCGCCTGTCTC
GCTGCTTTCGATAAGTCTCTAGCCATTTAAAATTTTTGATGACCTGCTGCGACGCTTTTTTTCTGGCAAG
ATAGTCTTGTAAATGCGGGCCAAGATCTGCACACTGGTATTTCGGTTTTTGGGGCCGCGGGCGGCGACGG
GGCCCGTGCGTCCCAGCGCACATGTTCGGCGAGGCGGGGCCTGCGAGCGCGGCCACCGAGAATCGGACGG
GGGTAGTCTCAAGCTGGCCGGCCTGCTCTGGTGCCTGGCCTCGCGCCGCCGTGTATCGCCCCGCCCTGGG
CGGCAAGGCTGGCCCGGTCGGCACCAGTTGCGTGAGCGGAAAGATGGCCGCTTCCCGGCCCTGCTGCAGG
GAGCTCAAAATGGAGGACGCGGCGCTCGGGAGAGCGGGCGGGTGAGTCACCCACACAAAGGAAAAGGGCC
TTTCCGTCCTCAGCCGTCGCTTCATGTGACTCCACGGAGTACCGGGCGCCGTCCAGGCACCTCGATTAGT
TCTCGAGCTTTTGGAGTACGTCGTCTTTAGGTTGGGGGGAGGGGTTTTATGCGATGGAGTTTCCCCACAC
TGAGTGGGTGGAGACTGAAGTTAGGCCAGCTTGGCACTTGATGTAATTCTCCTTGGAATTTGCCCTTTTT
GAGTTTGGATCTTGGTTCATTCTCAAGCCTCAGACAGTGGTTCAAAGTTTTTTTCTTCCATTTCAGGTGT
CGTGACGTACGGCCACCATGACCGAGTACAAGCCCACGGTGCGCCTCGCCACCCGCGACGACGTCCCCAG
GGCCGTACGCACCCTCGCCGCCGCGTTCGCCGACTACCCCGCCACGCGCCACACCGTCGATCCGGACCGC
CACATCGAGCGGGTCACCGAGCTGCAAGAACTCTTCCTCACGCGCGTCGGGCTCGACATCGGCAAGGTGT
GGGTCGCGGACGACGGCGCCGCCGTGGCGGTCTGGACCACGCCGGAGAGCGTCGAAGCGGGGGCGGTGTT
CGCCGAGATCGGCCCGCGCATGGCCGAGTTGAGCGGTTCCCGGCTGGCCGCGCAGCAACAGATGGAAGGC
CTCCTGGCGCCGCACCGGCCCAAGGAGCCCGCGTGGTTCCTGGCCACCGTCGGAGTCTCGCCCGACCACC
AGGGCAAGGGTCTGGGCAGCGCCGTCGTGCTCCCCGGAGTGGAGGCGGCCGAGCGCGCCGGGGTGCCCGC
CTTCCTGGAGACCTCCGCGCCCCGCAACCTCCCCTTCTACGAGCGGCTCGGCTTCACCGTCACCGCCGAC
GTCGAGGTGCCCGAAGGACCGCGCACCTGGTGCATGACCCGCAAGCCCGGTGCCTGAACGCGTTAAGTCG
ACAATCAACCTCTGGATTACAAAATTTGTGAAAGATTGACTGGTATTCTTAACTATGTTGCTCCTTTTAC
GCTATGTGGATACGCTGCTTTAATGCCTTTGTATCATGCTATTGCTTCCCGTATGGCTTTCATTTTCTCC
TCCTTGTATAAATCCTGGTTGCTGTCTCTTTATGAGGAGTTGTGGCCCGTTGTCAGGCAACGTGGCGTGG
TGTGCACTGTGTTTGCTGACGCAACCCCCACTGGTTGGGGCATTGCCACCACCTGTCAGCTCCTTTCCGG
GACTTTCGCTTTCCCCCTCCCTATTGCCACGGCGGAACTCATCGCCGCCTGCCTTGCCCGCTGCTGGACA
GGGGCTCGGCTGTTGGGCACTGACAATTCCGTGGTGTTGTCGGGGAAATCATCGTCCTTTCCTTGGCTGC
TCGCCTGTGTTGCCACCTGGATTCTGCGCGGGACGTCCTTCTGCTACGTCCCTTCGGCCCTCAATCCAGC
GGACCTTCCTTCCCGCGGCCTGCTGCCGGCTCTGCGGCCTCTTCCGCGTCTTCGCCTTCGCCCTCAGACG
AGTCGGATCTCCCTTTGGGCCGCCTCCCCGCGTCGACTTTAAGACCAATGACTTACAAGGCAGCTGTAGA
TCTTAGCCACTTTTTAAAAGAAAAGGGGGGACTGGAAGGGCTAATTCACTCCCAACGAAGACAAGATCTG
CTTTTTGCTTGTACTGGGTCTCTCTGGTTAGACCAGATCTGAGCCTGGGAGCTCTCTGGCTAACTAGGGA
ACCCACTGCTTAAGCCTCAATAAAGCTTGCCTTGAGTGCTTCAAGTAGTGTGTGCCCGTCTGTTGTGTGA
CTCTGGTAACTAGAGATCCCTCAGACCCTTTTAGTCAGTGTGGAAAATCTCTAGCAGTACGTATAGTAGT
TCATGTCATCTTATTATTCAGTATTTATAACTTGCAAAGAAATGAATATCAGAGAGTGAGAGGAACTTGT
TTATTGCAGCTTATAATGGTTACAAATAAAGCAATAGCATCACAAATTTCACAAATAAAGCATTTTTTTC
ACTGCATTCTAGTTGTGGTTTGTCCAAACTCATCAATGTATCTTATCATGTCTGGCTCTAGCTATCCCGC
CCCTAACTCCGCCCATCCCGCCCCTAACTCCGCCCAGTTCCGCCCATTCTCCGCCCCATGGCTGACTAAT
TTTTTTTATTTATGCAGAGGCCGAGGCCGCCTCGGCCTCTGAGCTATTCCAGAAGTAGTGAGGAGGCTTT
TTTGGAGGCCTAGGGACGTACCCAATTCGCCCTATAGTGAGTCGTATTACGCGCGCTCACTGGCCGTCGT
TTTACAACGTCGTGACTGGGAAAACCCTGGCGTTACCCAACTTAATCGCCTTGCAGCACATCCCCCTTTC
GCCAGCTGGCGTAATAGCGAAGAGGCCCGCACCGATCGCCCTTCCCAACAGTTGCGCAGCCTGAATGGCG
AATGGG
[124 nt withheld, positions 3367-3490]
C
[91 nt withheld, positions 3492-3582]
A
[49 nt withheld, positions 3584-3632]
CCTTTGACGTTGGAGTCCACGTTCTTT
[37 nt withheld, positions 3660-3696]
ACCCTATCTCGGTCTATTCTTTTGATTTATAAGGGATTTTGCCGATTTCGGCCTATTGGTTAAAAAATGA
GCTGATTTAACAAAAATTTAACGCGAATTTTAACAAAATATTAACGCTTACAATTTAGGTGGCACTTTTC
GGGGAAATGTGCGCGGAACCCCTATTTGTTTATTTTTCTAAATACATTCAAATATGTATCCGCTCATGAG
ACAATAACCCTGATAAATGCTTCAATAATATTGAAAAAGGAAGAGTATGAGTATTCAACATTTCCGTGTC
GCCCTTATTCCCTTTTTTGCGGCATTTTGCCTTCCTGTTTTTGCTCACCCAGAAACGCTGGTGAAAGTAA
AAGATGCTGAAGATCAGTTGGGTGCACGAGTGGGTTACATCGAACTGGATCTCAACAGCGGTAAGATCCT
TGAGAGTTTTCGCCCCGAAGAACGTTTTCCAATGATGAGCACTTTTAAAGTTCTGCTATGTGGCGCGGTA
TTATCCCGTATTGACGCCGGGCAAGAGCAACTCGGTCGCCGCATACACTATTCTCAGAATGACTTGGTTG
AGTACTCACCAGTCACAGAAAAGCATCTTACGGATGGCATGACAGTAAGAGAATTATGCAGTGCTGCCAT
AACCATGAGTGATAACACTGCGGCCAACTTACTTCTGACAACGATCGGAGGACCGAAGGAGCTAACCGCT
TTTTTGCACAACATGGGGGATCATGTAACTCGCCTTGATCGTTGGGAACCGGAGCTGAATGAAGCCATAC
CAAACGACGAGCGTGACACCACGATGCCTGTAGCAATGGCAACAACGTTGCGCAAACTATTAACTGGCGA
ACTACTTACTCTAGCTTCCCGGCAACAATTAATAGACTGGATGGAGGCGGATAAAGTTGCAGGACCACTT
CTGCGCTCGGCCCTTCCGGCTGGCTGGTTTATTGCTGATAAATCTGGAGCCGGTGAGCGTGGGTCTCGCG
GTATCATTGCAGCACTGGGGCCAGATGGTAAGCCCTCCCGTATCGTAGTTATCTACACGACGGGGAGTCA
GGCAACTATGGATGAACGAAATAGACAGATCGCTGAGATAGGTGCCTCACTGATTAAGCATTGGTAACTG
TCAGACCAAGTTTACTCATATATACTTTAGATTGATTTAAAACTTCATTTTTAATTTAAAAGGATCTAGG
TGAAGATCCTTTTTGATAATCTCATGACCAAAATCCCTTAACGTGAGTTTTCGTTCCACTGAGCGTCAGA
CCCCGTAGAAAAGATCAAAGGATCTTCTTGAGATCCTTTTTTTCTGCGCGTAATCTGCTGCTTGCAAACA
AAAAAACCACCGCTACCAGCGGTGGTTTGTTTGCCGGATCAAGAGCTACCAACTCTTTTTCCGAAGGTAA
CTGGCTTCAGCAGAGCGCAGATACCAAATACTGTTCTTCTAGTGTAGCCGTAGTTAGGCCACCACTTCAA
GAACTCTGTAGCACCGCCTACATACCTCGCTCTGCTAATCCTGTTACCAGTGGCTGCTGCCAGTGGCGAT
AAGTCGTGTCTTACCGGGTTGGACTCAAGACGATAGTTACCGGATAAGGCGCAGCGGTCGGGCTGAACGG
GGGGTTCGTGCACACAGCCCAGCTTGGAGCGAACGACCTACACCGAACTGAGATACCTACAGCGTGAGCT
ATGAGAAAGCGCCACGCTTCCCGAAGGGAGAAAGGCGGACAGGTATCCGGTAAGCGGCAGGGTCGGAACA
GGAGAGCGCACGAGGGAGCTTCCAGGGGGAAACGCCTGGTATCTTTATAGTCCTGTCGGGTTTCGCCACC
TCTGACTTGAGCGTCGATTTTTGTGATGCTCGTCAGGGGGGCGGAGCCTATGGAAAAACGCCAGCAACGC
GGCCTTTTTACGGTTCCTGGCCTTTTGCTGGCCTTTTGCTCACATGTTCTTTCCTGCGTTATCCCCTGAT
TCTGTGGATAACCGTATTACCGCCTTTGAGTGAGCTGATACCGCTCGCCGCAGCCGAACGACCGAGCGCA
GCGAGTCAGTGAGCGAGGAAGCGGAAGAGCGCCCAATACGCAAACCGCCTCTCCCCGCGCGTTGGCCGAT
TCATTAATGCAGCTGGCACGACAGGTTTCCCGACTGGAAAGCGGGCAGTGAGCGCAACGCAATTAATGTG
AGTTAGCTCACTCATTAGGCACCCCAGGCTTTACACTTTATGCTTCCGGCTCGTATGTTGTGTGGAATTG
TGAGCGGATAACAATTTCACACAGGAAACAGCTATGACCATGATTACGCCAAGCGCGCAATTAACCCTCA
CTAAAGGGAACAAAAGCTGGAGCTGCAAGCTTAATGTAGTCTTATGCAATACTCTTGTAGTCTTGCAACA
TGGTAACGATGAGTTAGCAACATGCCTTACAAGGAGAGAAAAAGCACCGTGCATGCCGATTGGTGGAAGT
AAGGTGGTACGATCGTGCCTTATTAGGAAGGCAACAGACGGGTCTGACATGGATTGGACGAACCACTGAA
TTGCCGCATTGCAGAGATATTGTATTTAAGTGCCTAGCTCGATACATAAACGGGTCTCTCTGGTTAGACC
AGATCTGAGCCTGGGAGCTCTCTGGCTAACTAGGGAACCCACTGCTTAAGCCTCAATAAAGCTTGCCTTG
AGTGCTTCAAGTAGTGTGTGCCCGTCTGTTGTGTGACTCTGGTAACTAGAGATCCCTCAGACCCTTTTAG
TCAGTGTGGAAAATCTCTAGCAGTGGCGCCCGAACAGGGACTTGAAAGCGAAAGGGAAACCAGAGGAGCT
CTCTCGACGCAGGACTCGGCTTGCTGAAGCGCGCACGGCAAGAGGCGAGGGGCGGCGACTGGTGAGTACG
CCAAAAATTTTGACTAGCGGAGGCTAGAAGGAGAGAGATGGGTGCGAGAGCGTCAGTATTAAGCGGGGGA
GAATTAGATCGCGATGGGAAAAAATTCGGTTAAGGCCAGGGGGAAAGAAAAAATATAAATTAAAACATAT
AGTATGGGCAAGCAGGGAGCTAGAACGATTCGCAGTTAATCCTGGCCTGTTAGAAACATCAGAAGGCTGT
AGACAAATACTGGGACAGCTACAACCATCCCTTCAGACAGGATCAGAAGAACTTAGATCATTATATAATA
CAGTAGCAACCCTCTATTGTGTGCATCAAAGGATAGAGATAAAAGACACCAAGGAAGCTTTAGACAAGAT
AGAGGAAGAGCAAAACAAAAGTAAGACCACCGCACAGCAAGCGGCCGCTGATCTTCAGACCTGGAGGAGG
AGATATGAGGGACAATTGGAGAAGTGAATTATATAAATATAAAGTAGTAAAAATTGAACCATTAGGAGTA
GCACCCACCAAGGCAAAGAGAAGAGTGGTGCAGAGAGAAAAAAGAGCAGTGGGAATAGGAGCTTTGTTCC
TTGGGTTCTTGGGAGCAGCAGGAAGCACTATGGGCGCAGCGTCAATGACGCTGACGGTACAGGCCAGACA
ATTATTGTCTGGTATAGTGCAGCAGCAGAACAATTTGCTGAGGGCTATTGAGGCGCAACAGCATCTGTTG
CAACTCACAGTCTGGGGCATCAAGCAGCTCCAGGCAAGAATCCTGGCTGTGGAAAGATACCTAAAGGATC
AACAGCTCCTGGGGATTTGGGGTTGCTCTGGAAAACTCATTTGCACCACTGCTGTGCCTTGGAATGCTAG
TTGGAGTAATAAATCTCTGGAACAGATTTGGAATCACACGACCTGGATGGAGTGGGACAGAGAAATTAAC
AATTACACAAGCTTAATACACTCCTTAATTGAAGAATCGCAAAACCAGCAAGAAAAGAATGAACAAGAAT
TATTGGAATTAGATAAATGGGCAAGTTTGTGGAATTGGTTTAACATAACAAATTGGCTGTGGTATATAAA
ATTATTCATAATGATAGTAGGAGGCTTGGTAGGTTTAAGAATAGTTTTTGCTGTACTTTCTATAGTGAAT
AGAGTTAGGCAGGGATATTCACCATTATCGTTTCAGACCCACCTCCCAACCCCGAGGGGACCCAGAGAGG
GCCTATTTCCCATGATTCCTTCATATTTGCATATACGATACAAGGCTGTTAGAGAGATAATTAGAATTAA
TTTGACTGTAAACACAAAGATATTAGTACAAAATACGTGACGTAGAAAGTAATAATTTCTTGGGTAGTTT
GCAGTTTTAAAATTATGTTTTAAAATGGACTATCATATGCTTACCGTAACTTGAAAGTATTTCGATTTCT
TGGCTTTATATATCTTGTGGAAAGGACGAAACACCGGACCTACCTGAATAACACACGTTTTAGAGCTAGA
AATAGCAAGTTAAAATAAGGCTAGTCCGTTATCAACTTGAAAAAGTGGCACCGAGTCGGTGCTTTTTTAA
GCTTGGCGTAACTAGATCTTGAGACAAATGGCAGTATTCATCCACAATTTTAAAAGAAAAGGGGGGATTG
GGGGGTACAGTGCAGGGGAAAGAATAGTAGACATAATAGCAACAGACATACAAACTAAAGAATTACAAAA
ACAAATTACAAAAATTCAAAATTTTCGGGTTTATTACAGGGACAGCAGAGATCCACTTTGGCGCCGGCTC
GAGGGGG
Features (pLannotate 1.2.2; 29 found; start..end, strand, type, name):
     14..80      +  CDS            small t antigen (fragment): SV40 (simian virus 40) small t antigen
    106..317     +  promoter       EF-1α core promoter: core promoter for human elongation factor EF-1α
    318..1256    +  intron         EF-1α intron A: intron upstream of the start codon of human EF-1α
   1278..1877    +  CDS            PuroR (fragment): puromycin N-acetyltransferase; pac from Streptomyces; confers resistance to puromycin
   1893..2481    +  misc_feature   WPRE: woodchuck hepatitis virus posttranscriptional regulatory element
   2532..2551    +  misc_feature   cPPT/CTS (fragment): central polypurine tract and central termination sequence of HIV-1
   2553..2786    +  LTR            3' LTR (ΔU3): self-inactivating 3' long terminal repeat (LTR) from HIV-1
   2864..2985    +  polyA_signal   SV40 poly(A) signal: SV40 polyadenylation signal
   3025..3160    +  rep_origin     SV40 ori: SV40 origin of replication
   3181..3199    -  promoter       T7 promoter: promoter for bacteriophage T7 RNA polymerase
   3207..3362    +  CDS            lacZα (fragment): LacZα fragment of β-galactosidase; lacZ fragment
   3367..3795    +  rep_origin     f1 ori (sequence partly withheld): f1 bacteriophage origin of replication; arrow indicates direction of (+) strand synthesis
   3848..3952    +  promoter       AmpR promoter: bla
   3953..4813    +  CDS            AmpR: β-lactamase; bla; confers resistance to ampicillin, carbenicillin, and related antibiotics
   4984..5572    +  rep_origin     ori: high-copy-number ColE1/pMB1/pBR322/pUC origin of replication
   5755..5847    +  CDS            lacI (fragment): lac repressor; lacI; The lac repressor binds to the lac operator to inhibit transcription in E. coli. This inhibition can be relieved by adding lactose or isopropyl-β-D-thiogalactopyranoside (IPTG).
   5860..5881    +  protein_bind   CAP binding site: CAP binding activates transcription in the presence of cAMP. E. coli catabolite activator protein
   5896..5926    +  promoter       lac promoter: promoter for the E. coli lac operon
   5934..5950    +  protein_bind   lac operator: The lac repressor binds to the lac operator to inhibit transcription in E. coli. This inhibition can be relieved by adding lactose or isopropyl-β-D-thiogalactopyranoside (IPTG). lac repressor encoded by lacI
   5995..6013    +  promoter       T3 promoter: promoter for bacteriophage T3 RNA polymerase
   6041..6267    +  promoter       RSV promoter: Rous sarcoma virus enhancer/promoter
   6268..6448    +  LTR            5' LTR (truncated): truncated 5' long terminal repeat (LTR) from HIV-1
   6495..6620    +  misc_feature   HIV-1 Ψ: packaging signal of human immunodeficiency virus type 1
   6604..6967    +  CDS            HIV-1 gag (fragment): gag protein from human immunodeficiency virus 1; gag
   7113..7346    +  misc_feature   RRE: The Rev response element (RRE) of HIV-1 allows for Rev-dependent mRNA export from the nucleus to the cytoplasm.
   7723..7749    +  CDS            Rev (fragment): human immunodeficiency virus 1 (HIV-1) Rev protein; rev; enhances nuclear export of unspliced and incompletely spliced viral mRNAs
   7753..7993    +  promoter       U6 promoter: RNA polymerase III promoter for human U6 snRNA
   8023..8098    +  misc_RNA       gRNA scaffold: guide RNA scaffold for the Streptococcus pyogenes CRISPR/Cas9 system
   8154..8271    +  misc_feature   cPPT/CTS: central polypurine tract and central termination sequence of HIV-1
