[The description below was written by a language model from this plasmid's Addgene catalogue record and pLannotate feature annotations shown in this document.]
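Description:
ATM gRNA (BRDN0001149033) is a third-generation lentiviral guide RNA plasmid built on the lentiGuide-Puro backbone and designed to target the human ATM gene (reference transcript NM_000051.3) for CRISPR-Cas9 editing in mammalian cells. It is propagated in E. coli as a high-copy plasmid through a ColE1/pUC-type origin with ampicillin selection (AmpR under its own bla promoter). The backbone also carries an f1 origin, an SV40 origin and poly(A) signal, and remnants of lac and T7/T3 promoter elements from earlier cloning vectors.

The viral transfer cassette begins with an RSV promoter fused to a truncated HIV-1 5' LTR, which drives Tat-independent production of the genomic RNA in packaging cells. This is followed by the Ψ packaging signal with a partial gag sequence and the Rev response element for nuclear export. Within the provirus, a human U6 RNA polymerase III promoter transcribes the 20-nucleotide ATM spacer joined to the Streptococcus pyogenes gRNA scaffold. A cPPT/CTS element then aids nuclear import of the reverse-transcribed genome. Downstream, the EF-1α core promoter with its intron A expresses puromycin N-acetyltransferase, which allows selection of transduced cells. A WPRE enhances transcript expression, and the self-inactivating ΔU3 3' LTR closes the cassette.

The plasmid does not encode Cas9, so it must be paired with a separate Cas9 vector such as lentiCas9-Blast or used in cells that already express Cas9. It is one member of a human kinome gRNA collection, with guides chosen under optimized design rules for on-target activity and reduced off-target effects, and it is suited to ATM knockout studies.
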