Addgene plasmid #77531: ATM gRNA (BRDN0001149033)
Purpose: 3rd generation lentiviral gRNA plasmid targeting human ATM
Depositing lab: John Doench & David Root. Depositing organization: Broad Institute. Publication: Optimized sgRNA design to maximize activity and minimize off-target effects of CRISPR-Cas9. Doench JG, Fusi N, Sullender M, Hegde M, Vaimberg EW, Donovan KF, Smith I, Tothova Z, Wilen C, Orchard R, Virgin HW, Listgarten J, Root DE. Nat Biotechnol. 2016 Jan 18. doi: 10.1038/nbt.3437. PubMed 26780180.
Backbone
  Vector backbone: lentiGuide-Puro
  Backbone manufacturer: Zhang Lab (Addgene plasmid # 52963)
  Vector type: Mammalian Expression, Lentiviral, CRISPR
  Selectable markers: Puromycin
Growth in bacteria
  Bacterial resistance: Ampicillin, 100 μg/mL
  Growth temperature: 37°C
  Growth strain: DH5alpha
  Copy number: High Copy
Gene/Insert
  Gene/Insert name: ATM (alt names: ATM; NM_000051.3)
  gRNA/shRNA sequence: GACCTACCTGAATAACACAC
  Species: H. sapiens (human)
  Entrez Gene: ATM (a.k.a. AT1, ATA, ATC, ATD, ATDC, ATE, TEL1, TELO1)
  Promoter: hU6
  Cloning method: Unknown
  Sequencing primers: 5′ U6-F; 3′ pS2-R
Terms and licenses: Academic/Nonprofit Terms; Industry Terms: Not Available to Industry
Depositor comments: The gRNA was designed to target the following Genbank reference sequence(s): NM_000051.3. Note that this plasmid does NOT contain Cas9. It should be used in conjunction with lentiCas9-Blast (Addgene #52962) or otherwise with cell lines already expressing Cas9. Browse the full kinome gRNA library at http://www.addgene.org/pooled-library/broadgpp-human-kinome/ or visit http://www.broadinstitute.org/rnai/public/ for detailed protocols and information.
How to cite: ATM gRNA (BRDN0001149033) was a gift from John Doench & David Root (Addgene plasmid # 77531 ; http://n2t.net/addgene:77531 ; RRID:Addgene_77531)
