>Addgene plasmid #77531 | ATM gRNA (BRDN0001149033) | depositor partial sequence | sequence record 144991 | Target Sequence
GACCTACCTGAATAACACAC
