>Addgene plasmid #77531 | ATM gRNA (BRDN0001149033) | addgene partial sequence | sequence record 187939 | hU6-F
TAGAAAGTAATAATTTCTTGGGTAGTTTGCAGTTTTAAAATTATGTTTTAAAATGGACTATCATATGCTT
ACCGTAACTTGAAAGTATTTCGATTTCTTGGCTTTATATATCTTGTGGAAAGGACGAAACACCGGACCTA
CCTGAATAACACACGTTTTAGAGCTAGAAATAGCAAGTTAAAATAAGGCTAGTCCGTTATCAACTTGAAA
AAGTGGCACCGAGTCGGTGCTTTTTTAAGCTTGGCGTAACTAGATCTTGAGACAAATGGCAGTATTCATC
CACAATTTTAAAAGAAAAGGGGGGATTGGGGGGTACAGTGCAGGGGAAAGAATAGTAGACATAATAGCAA
CAGACATACAAACTAAAGAATTACAAAAACAAATTACAAAAATTCAAAATTTTCGGGTTTATTACAGGGA
CAGCAGAGATCCACTTTGGCGCCGGCTCGAGGGGGCCCGGGTGCAAAGATGGATAAAGTTTTAAACAGAG
AGGAATCTTTGCAGCTAATGGACCTTCTAGGTCTTGAAAGGAGTGGGAATTGGCTCCGGTGCCCGTCAGT
GGGCAGAGCG
